>Addgene plasmid #81798 | pDONR223_STK11_WT | addgene full sequence | sequence record 169156 | Addgene NGS Result
CTTTCCTGCGTTATCCCCTGATTCTGTGGATAACCGTATTACCGCCTTTGAGTGAGCTGATACCGCTCGC
CGCAGCCGAACGACCGAGCGCAGCGAGTCAGTGAGCGAGGAAGCGGAAGAGCGCCCAATACGCAAACCGC
CTCTCCCCGCGCGTTGGCCGATTCATTAATGCAGCTGGCACGACAGGTTTCCCGACTGGAAAGCGGGCAG
TGAGCGCAACGCAATTAATACGCGTACCGCTAGCCAGGAAGAGTTTGTAGAAACGCAAAAAGGCCATCCG
TCAGGATGGCCTTCTGCTTAGTTTGATGCCTGGCAGTTTATGGCGGGCGTCCTGCCCGCCACCCTCCGGG
CCGTTGCTTCACAACGTTCAAATCCGCTCCCGGCGGATTTGTCCTACTCAGGAGAGCGTTCACCGACAAA
CAACAGATAAAACGAAAGGCCCAGTCTTCCGACTGAGCCTTTCGTTTTATTTGATGCCTGGCAGTTCCCT
ACTCTCGCGTTAACGCTAGCATGGATGTTTTCCCAGTCACGACGTTGTAAAACGACGGCCAGTCTTAAGC
TCGGGCCCCAAATAATGATTTTATTTTGACTGATAGTGACCTGTTCGTTGCAACAAATTGATGAGCAATG
CTTTTTTATAATGCCAACTTTGTACAAAAAAGTTGGCATGGAGGTGGTGGACCCGCAGCAGCTGGGCATG
TTCACGGAGGGCGAGCTGATGTCGGTGGGTATGGACACGTTCATCCACCGCATCGACTCCACCGAGGTCA
TCTACCAGCCGCGCCGCAAGCGGGCCAAGCTCATCGGCAAGTACCTGATGGGGGACCTGCTGGGGGAAGG
CTCTTACGGCAAGGTGAAGGAGGTGCTGGACTCGGAGACGCTGTGCAGGAGGGCCGTCAAGATCCTCAAG
AAGAAGAAGTTGCGAAGGATCCCCAACGGGGAGGCCAACGTGAAGAAGGAAATTCAACTACTGAGGAGGT
TACGGCACAAAAATGTCATCCAGCTGGTGGATGTGTTATACAACGAAGAGAAGCAGAAAATGTATATGGT
GATGGAGTACTGCGTGTGTGGCATGCAGGAAATGCTGGACAGCGTGCCGGAGAAGCGTTTCCCAGTGTGC
CAGGCCCACGGGTACTTCTGTCAGCTGATTGACGGCCTGGAGTACCTGCATAGCCAGGGCATTGTGCACA
AGGACATCAAGCCGGGGAACCTGCTGCTCACCACCGGTGGCACCCTCAAAATCTCCGACCTGGGCGTGGC
CGAGGCACTGCACCCGTTCGCGGCGGACGACACCTGCCGGACCAGCCAGGGCTCCCCGGCTTTCCAGCCG
CCCGAGATTGCCAACGGCCTGGACACCTTCTCCGGCTTCAAGGTGGACATCTGGTCGGCTGGGGTCACCC
TCTACAACATCACCACGGGTCTGTACCCCTTCGAAGGGGACAACATCTACAAGTTGTTTGAGAACATCGG
GAAGGGGAGCTACGCCATCCCGGGCGACTGTGGCCCCCCGCTCTCTGACCTGCTGAAAGGGATGCTTGAG
TACGAACCGGCCAAGAGGTTCTCCATCCGGCAGATCCGGCAGCACAGCTGGTTCCGGAAGAAACATCCTC
CGGCTGAAGCACCAGTGCCCATCCCACCGAGCCCAGACACCAAGGACCGGTGGCGCAGCATGACTGTGGT
GCCGTACTTGGAGGACCTGCACGGCGCGGACGAGGACGAGGACCTCTTCGACATCGAGGATGACATCATC
TACACTCAGGACTTCACGGTGCCCGGACAGGTCCCAGAAGAGGAGGCCAGTCACAATGGACAGCGCCGGG
GCCTCCCCAAGGCCGTGTGTATGAACGGCACAGAGGCGGCGCAGCTGAGCACCAAATCCAGGGCGGAGGG
CCGGGCCCCCAACCCTGCCCGCAAGGCCTGCTCCGCCAGCAGCAAGATCCGCCGGCTGTCGGCCTGCAAG
CAGCAGTGATTGCCAACTTTCTTGTACAAAGTTGGCATTATAAGAAAGCATTGCTTATCAATTTGTTGCA
ACGAACAGGTCACTATCAGTCAAAATAAAATCATTATTTGCCATCCAGCTGATATCCCCTATAGTGAGTC
GTATTACATGGTCATAGCTGTTTCCTGGCAGCTCTGGCCCGTGTCTCAAAATCTCTGATGTTACATTGCA
CAAGATAAAAATATATCATCATGCCTCCTCTAGACCAGCCAGGACAGAAATGCCTCGACTTCGCTGCTAC
CCAAGGTTGCCGGGTGACGCACACCGTGGAAACGGATGAAGGCACGAACCCAGTGGACATAAGCCTGTTC
GGTTCGTAAGCTGTAATGCAAGTAGCGTATGCGCTCACGCAACTGGTCCAGAACCTTGACCGAACGCAGC
GGTGGTAACGGCGCAGTGGCGGTTTTCATGGCTTGTTATGACTGTTTTTTTGGGGTACAGTCTATGCCTC
GGGCATCCAAGCAGCAAGCGCGTTACGCCGTGGGTCGATGTTTGATGTTATGGAGCAGCAACGATGTTAC
GCAGCAGGGCAGTCGCCCTAAAACAAAGTTAAACATTATGAGGGAAGCGGTGATCGCCGAAGTATCGACT
CAACTATCAGAGGTAGTTGGCGTCATCGAGCGCCATCTCGAACCGACGTTGCTGGCCGTACATTTGTACG
GCTCCGCAGTGGATGGCGGCCTGAAGCCACACAGTGATATTGATTTGCTGGTTACGGTGACCGTAAGGCT
TGATGAAACAACGCGGCGAGCTTTGATCAACGACCTTTTGGAAACTTCGGCTTCCCCTGGAGAGAGCGAG
ATTCTCCGCGCTGTAGAAGTCACCATTGTTGTGCACGACGACATCATTCCGTGGCGTTATCCAGCTAAGC
GCGAACTGCAATTTGGAGAATGGCAGCGCAATGACATTCTTGCAGGTATCTTCGAGCCAGCCACGATCGA
CATTGATCTGGCTATCTTGCTGACAAAAGCAAGAGAACATAGCGTTGCCTTGGTAGGTCCAGCGGCGGAG
GAACTCTTTGATCCGGTTCCTGAACAGGATCTATTTGAGGCGCTAAATGAAACCTTAACGCTATGGAACT
CGCCGCCCGACTGGGCTGGCGATGAGCGAAATGTAGTGCTTACGTTGTCCCGCATTTGGTACAGCGCAGT
AACCGGCAAAATCGCGCCGAAGGATGTCGCTGCCGACTGGGCAATGGAGCGCCTGCCGGCCCAGTATCAG
CCCGTCATACTTGAAGCTAGACAGGCTTATCTTGGACAAGAAGAAGATCGCTTGGCCTCGCGCGCAGATC
AGTTGGAAGAATTTGTCCACTACGTGAAAGGCGAGATCACCAAGGTAGTCGGCAAATAACCCTCGAGCCA
CCCATGACCAAAATCCCTTAACGTGAGTTACGCGTCGTTCCACTGAGCGTCAGACCCCGTAGAAAAGATC
AAAGGATCTTCTTGAGATCCTTTTTTTCTGCGCGTAATCTGCTGCTTGCAAACAAAAAAACCACCGCTAC
CAGCGGTGGTTTGTTTGCCGGATCAAGAGCTACCAACTCTTTTTCCGAAGGTAACTGGCTTCAGCAGAGC
GCAGATACCAAATACTGTTCTTCTAGTGTAGCCGTAGTTAGGCCACCACTTCAAGAACTCTGTAGCACCG
CCTACATACCTCGCTCTGCTAATCCTGTTACCAGTGGCTGCTGCCAGTGGCGATAAGTCGTGTCTTACCG
GGTTGGACTCAAGACGATAGTTACCGGATAAGGCGCAGCGGTCGGGCTGAACGGGGGGTTCGTGCACACA
GCCCAGCTTGGAGCGAACGACCTACACCGAACTGAGATACCTACAGCGTGAGCTATGAGAAAGCGCCACG
CTTCCCGAAGGGAGAAAGGCGGACAGGTATCCGGTAAGCGGCAGGGTCGGAACAGGAGAGCGCACGAGGG
AGCTTCCAGGGGGAAACGCCTGGTATCTTTATAGTCCTGTCGGGTTTCGCCACCTCTGACTTGAGCGTCG
ATTTTTGTGATGCTCGTCAGGGGGGCGGAGCCTATGGAAAAACGCCAGCAACGCGGCCTTTTTACGGTTC
CTGGCCTTTTGCTGGCCTTTTGCTCACATGTT
Features (pLannotate 1.2.2; 12 found; start..end, strand, type, name):
    121..213     +  CDS            lacI (fragment): lac repressor; lacI; The lac repressor binds to the lac operator to inhibit transcription in E. coli. This inhibition can be relieved by adding lactose or isopropyl-β-D-thiogalactopyranoside (IPTG).
    268..295     -  terminator     rrnB T2 terminator: transcription terminator T2 from the E. coli rrnB gene
    427..470     +  terminator     rrnB T1 terminator: Escherichia coli rrnB; transcription terminator T1 from the E. coli rrnB gene
    517..553     -  CDS            lacZα (fragment): LacZα fragment of β-galactosidase; lacZ fragment
    570..665     +  protein_bind   attL3: mutant version of attL; recombination site for the Gateway® LR reaction LR Clonase™
    668..1966    +  CDS            STK11: STK11_HUMAN - Also known as LKB1, PJS. Experimental evidence at protein level: Swiss-Prot protein existence level 1. [Isoform 2]: Has a role in spermiogenesis. From Homo sapiens (Human).
   1974..2069    -  protein_bind   attL3: mutant version of attL; recombination site for the Gateway® LR reaction LR Clonase™
   2088..2106    -  promoter       T7 promoter: promoter for bacteriophage T7 RNA polymerase
   2296..2319    +  promoter       Pc promoter (fragment): intI1 (promoter lies within the coding sequence); class 1 integron promoter
   2495..2551    +  CDS            GmR (fragment): gentamycin acetyltransferase; aacC1; confers resistance to gentamycin
   2558..3349    +  CDS            SmR: aminoglycoside adenylyltransferase (Murphy, 1985); aadA; confers resistance to spectinomycin and streptomycin
   3442..4030    +  rep_origin     ori: high-copy-number ColE1/pMB1/pBR322/pUC origin of replication
