[The description below was written by a language model from this plasmid's Addgene catalogue record and pLannotate feature annotations shown in this document.]
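Description:
pDONR223_STK11_WT is a Gateway entry clone built on the Invitrogen pDONR223 backbone and carrying the wild-type open reading frame of human STK11 (also called LKB1, the kinase gene associated with Peutz-Jeghers syndrome), corresponding to the NM_000455 transcript. It belongs to the Target Accelerator Plasmid Collection, a set of cancer-gene ORFs and variants assembled for systematic functional testing of alleles. The sequenced plasmid is about 4.1 kb. It replicates in E. coli from a high-copy ColE1/pUC-type origin and is selected with spectinomycin through the aadA (SmR) aminoglycoside adenylyltransferase gene. Upstream of that gene, the annotation finds a fragment of the class 1 integron Pc promoter and a short remnant of a gentamicin resistance gene.

The STK11 coding sequence of roughly 1.3 kb sits between two attL recombination sites in opposite orientations. The annotation software labels both as attL3, although the record does not otherwise specify which attL variants they are. These sites allow the ORF to be moved by an LR Clonase reaction into any compatible Gateway destination vector. The clone is in the "closed" configuration, with a stop codon immediately after the insert, so the native protein or N-terminal fusions can be made but C-terminal tags supplied by a destination vector will not be translated. No promoter drives the insert in this plasmid, so it is a shuttle and archival clone rather than an expression construct. The rrnB T1 and T2 terminators upstream of the cassette insulate it from read-through transcription, and a T7 promoter lies downstream of the second attL site pointing back toward the insert. Small lacI and lacZα fragments are backbone remnants, and M13 primer sites flank the cassette for sequence verification.
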