Addgene plasmid #81798: pDONR223_STK11_WT
Purpose: Gateway Donor vector containing STK11 , part of the Target Accelerator Plasmid Collection.
Depositing lab: Jesse Boehm & William Hahn & David Root. Depositing organization: Broad Institute. Publication: Systematic Functional Interrogation of Rare Cancer Variants Identifies Oncogenic Alleles. Kim E, Ilic N, Shrestha Y, Zou L, Kamburov A, Zhu C, Yang X, Lubonja R, Tran N, Nguyen C, Lawrence MS, Piccioni F, Bagul M, Doench JG, Chouinard CR, Wu X, Hogstrom L, Natoli T, Tamayo P, Horn H, Corsello SM, Lage K, Root DE, Subramanian A, Golub TR, Getz G, Boehm JS, Hahn WC. Cancer Discov. 2016 Jul;6(7):714-26. doi: 10.1158/2159-8290.CD-16-0160. Epub 2016 May 4. PubMed 27147599.
Backbone
  Vector backbone: pDONR223
  Backbone manufacturer: Invitrogen
  Backbone size w/o insert (bp): 2790
  Vector type: Gateway Entry vector
Growth in bacteria
  Bacterial resistance: Spectinomycin, 50 μg/mL
  Growth temperature: 37°C
  Growth strain: DH5alpha
  Copy number: High Copy
Gene/Insert
  Gene/Insert name: STK11 (alt name: NM_000455.4)
  Species: H. sapiens (human)
  Mutation: WT
  Entrez Gene: STK11 (a.k.a. LKB1, PJS, hLKB1)
  Promoter: None
  Cloning method: Gateway Cloning
  Sequencing primers: 5′ M13pUC-fwd; 3′ M13-Rev
Terms and licenses: Academic/Nonprofit Terms; Industry Terms: Not Available to Industry
Depositor comments: Closed state: stop codon immediately follows insert
How to cite: pDONR223_STK11_WT was a gift from Jesse Boehm & William Hahn & David Root (Addgene plasmid # 81798 ; http://n2t.net/addgene:81798 ; RRID:Addgene_81798)
