>Addgene plasmid #81798 | pDONR223_STK11_WT | depositor partial sequence | sequence record 155117 | Insert sequence
ATGGAGGTGGTGGACCCGCAGCAGCTGGGCATGTTCACGGAGGGCGAGCTGATGTCGGTGGGTATGGACA
CGTTCATCCACCGCATCGACTCCACCGAGGTCATCTACCAGCCGCGCCGCAAGCGGGCCAAGCTCATCGG
CAAGTACCTGATGGGGGACCTGCTGGGGGAAGGCTCTTACGGCAAGGTGAAGGAGGTGCTGGACTCGGAG
ACGCTGTGCAGGAGGGCCGTCAAGATCCTCAAGAAGAAGAAGTTGCGAAGGATCCCCAACGGGGAGGCCA
ACGTGAAGAAGGAAATTCAACTACTGAGGAGGTTACGGCACAAAAATGTCATCCAGCTGGTGGATGTGTT
ATACAACGAAGAGAAGCAGAAAATGTATATGGTGATGGAGTACTGCGTGTGTGGCATGCAGGAAATGCTG
GACAGCGTGCCGGAGAAGCGTTTCCCAGTGTGCCAGGCCCACGGGTACTTCTGTCAGCTGATTGACGGCC
TGGAGTACCTGCATAGCCAGGGCATTGTGCACAAGGACATCAAGCCGGGGAACCTGCTGCTCACCACCGG
TGGCACCCTCAAAATCTCCGACCTGGGCGTGGCCGAGGCACTGCACCCGTTCGCGGCGGACGACACCTGC
CGGACCAGCCAGGGCTCCCCGGCTTTCCAGCCGCCCGAGATTGCCAACGGCCTGGACACCTTCTCCGGCT
TCAAGGTGGACATCTGGTCGGCTGGGGTCACCCTCTACAACATCACCACGGGTCTGTACCCCTTCGAAGG
GGACAACATCTACAAGTTGTTTGAGAACATCGGGAAGGGGAGCTACGCCATCCCGGGCGACTGTGGCCCC
CCGCTCTCTGACCTGCTGAAAGGGATGCTTGAGTACGAACCGGCCAAGAGGTTCTCCATCCGGCAGATCC
GGCAGCACAGCTGGTTCCGGAAGAAACATCCTCCGGCTGAAGCACCAGTGCCCATCCCACCGAGCCCAGA
CACCAAGGACCGGTGGCGCAGCATGACTGTGGTGCCGTACTTGGAGGACCTGCACGGCGCGGACGAGGAC
GAGGACCTCTTCGACATCGAGGATGACATCATCTACACTCAGGACTTCACGGTGCCCGGACAGGTCCCAG
AAGAGGAGGCCAGTCACAATGGACAGCGCCGGGGCCTCCCCAAGGCCGTGTGTATGAACGGCACAGAGGC
GGCGCAGCTGAGCACCAAATCCAGGGCGGAGGGCCGGGCCCCCAACCCTGCCCGCAAGGCCTGCTCCGCC
AGCAGCAAGATCCGCCGGCTGTCGGCCTGCAAGCAGCAG
