>Addgene plasmid #81798 | pDONR223_STK11_WT | addgene partial sequence | sequence record 160610 | M13-F20 5'-TGTAAAACGACGGCCAGT-3'
TTTTATTTTGACTGATAGTGACCTGTTCGTTGCAACAAATTGATGAGCAATGCTTTTTTATAATGCCAAC
TTTGTACAAAAAAGTTGGCATGGAGGTGGTGGACCCGCAGCAGCTGGGCATGTTCACGGAGGGCGAGCTG
ATGTCGGTGGGTATGGACACGTTCATCCACCGCATCGACTCCACCGAGGTCATCTACCAGCCGCGCCGCA
AGCGGGCCAAGCTCATCGGCAAGTACCTGATGGGGGACCTGCTGGGGGAAGGCTCTTACGGCAAGGTGAA
GGAGGTGCTGGACTCGGAGACGCTGTGCAGGAGGGCCGTCAAGATCCTCAAGAAGAAGAAGTTGCGAAGG
ATCCCCAACGGGGAGGCCAACGTGAAGAAGGAAATTCAACTACTGAGGAGGTTACGGCACAAAAATGTCA
TCCAGCTGGTGGATGTGTTATACAACGAAGAGAAGCAGAAAATGTATATGGTGATGGAGTACTGCGTGTG
TGGCATGCAGGAAATGCTGGACAGCGTGCCGGAGAAGCGTTTCCCAGTGTGCCAGGCCCACGGGTACTTC
TGTCAGCTGATTGACGGCCTGGAGTACCTGCATAGCCAGGGCATTGTGCACAAGGACATCAAGCCGGGGA
ACCTGCTGCTCACCACCGGTGGCACCCTCAAAATCTCCGACCTGGGCGTGGCCGAGGCACTGCACCCGTT
CGCGGCGGACGACACCTGCCGGACCAGCCAGGGCTCCCCGGCTTTCCAGCCGCCCGAGATTGCCAACGGC
CTGGACACCTTCTCCGGCTTCAAGGTGGACATCTGGTCGGCTGGGGTCACCCTCTACAACATCACCACGG
GTCTGTACCCCTTCGAAGGGGACAACATCTACAAGTTGTTTGAGAACATCGGGAAGGGGAGCTACGCCAT
CCCGGGCGACTGTGGCCCCCCGCTCTCTGACCTGCTGAAAGGGATGCTTGAGTACGAACCGGCCAAGAGG
TTCTCCATCCGGCAGATCCGGCAGCACAGCTGGTTCCGGAAGAAACATCCTCCGGCTGAAGCACC
